>Addgene plasmid #203575 | pLX304-BCL-XL-499/500R | addgene full sequence | sequence record 423564 | Addgene NGS Result
GCCCGGGGTTATTAATAGTAATCAATTACGGGGTCATTAGTTCATAGCCCATATATGGAGTTCCGCGTTA
CATAACTTACGGTAAATGGCCCGCCTGGCTGACCGCCCAACGACCCCCGCCCATTGACGTCAATAATGAC
GTATGTTCCCATAGTAACGCCAATAGGGACTTTCCATTGACGTCAATGGGTGGAGTATTTACGGTAAACT
GCCCACTTGGCAGTACATCAAGTGTATCATATGCCAAGTACGCCCCCTATTGACGTCAATGACGGTAAAT
GGCCCGCCTGGCATTATGCCCAGTACATGACCTTATGGGACTTTCCTACTTGGCAGTACATCTACGTATT
AGTCATCGCTATTACCATGGTGATGCGGTTTTGGCAGTACATCAATGGGCGTGGATAGCGGTTTGACTCA
CGGGGATTTCCAAGTCTCCACCCCATTGACGTCAATGGGAGTTTGTTTTGGCACCAAAATCAACGGGACT
TTCCAAAATGTCGTAACAACTCCGCCCCATTGACGCAAATGGGCGGTAGGCGTGTACGGTGGGAGGTCTA
TATAAGCAGAGCTCTCTGGCTAACTGTCGGGATCAACAAGTTTGTACAAAAAAGCAGGCTACCATGTCTC
AGAGCAACCGGGAGCTGGTGGTTGACTTTCTCTCCTACAAGCTTTCCCAGAAAGGATACAGCTGGAGTCA
GTTTAGTGATGTGGAAGAGAACAGGACTGAGGCCCCAGAAGGGACTGAATCGGAGATGGAGACCCCCAGT
GCCATCAATGGCAACCCATCCTGGCACCTGGCAGACAGCCCCGCGGTGAATGGAGCCACTGGCCACAGCA
GCAGTTTGGATGCCCGGGAGGTGATCCCCATGGCAGCAGTAAAGCAAGCGCTGAGGGAGGCAGGCGACGA
GTTTGAACTGCGGTACCGGCGGGCATTCAGTGACCTGACATCCCAGCTCCACATCACCCCAGGGACAGCA
TATCAGAGCTTTGAACAGGTAGTGAATGAACTCTTCCGGGATGGGGTAAACTGGGGTCGCATTGTGGCCT
TTTTCTCCTTCGGCGGGGCACTGTGCGTGGAAAGCGTAGACAAGGAGATGCAGGTATTGGTGAGTCGGAT
CGCAGCTTGGATGGCCACTTACCTGAATGACCACCTAGAGCCTTGGATCCAGGAGAACGGCGGCTGGGAT
ACTTTTGTCGAGTTGTACGGCAATAACGCAGCAGCCGAGAGCCGAAAGGGCCAGGAACGCTTCAACCGCT
GGTTCCTGACGGGCATGACTGTGGCCGGCGTGGTTCTGCTGGGAAGTTTATTTTCAAGAAAGTGCGACCC
AGCTTTCTTGTACAAAGTGGTTGGTAAGCCTATCCCTAACCCTCTCCTCGGTCTCGATTCTACGTAGTAA
TGAGCTAGCGCTAACCGGTGGCGCGTTAAGTCGACAATCAACCTCTGGATTACAAAATTTGTGAAAGATT
GACTGGTATTCTTAACTATGTTGCTCCTTTTACGCTATGTGGATACGCTGCTTTAATGCCTTTGTATCAT
GCTATTGCTTCCCGTATGGCTTTCATTTTCTCCTCCTTGTATAAATCCTGGTTGCTGTCTCTTTATGAGG
AGTTGTGGCCCGTTGTCAGGCAACGTGGCGTGGTGTGCACTGTGTTTGCTGACGCAACCCCCACTGGTTG
GGGCATTGCCACCACCTGTCAGCTCCTTTCCGGGACTTTCGCTTTCCCCCTCCCTATTGCCACGGCGGAA
CTCATCGCCGCCTGCCTTGCCCGCTGCTGGACAGGGGCTCGGCTGTTGGGCACTGACAATTCCGTGGTGT
TGTCGGGGAAATCATCGTCCTTTCCTTGGCTGCTCGCCTGTGTTGCCACCTGGATTCTGCGCGGGACGTC
CTTCTGCTACGTCCCTTCGGCCCTCAATCCAGCGGACCTTCCTTCCCGCGGCCTGCTGCCGGCTCTGCGG
CCTCTTCCGCGTCTTCGCCTTCGCCCTCAGACGAGTCGGATCTCCCTTTGGGCCGCCTCCCCGCGTCGAC
TTTAAGACCAATGACTTACAAGGCAGCTGTAGATCTTAGCCACTTTTTAAAAGAAAAGGGGGGACTGGAA
GGGCTAATTCACTCCCAACGAAGACAAGATCTGCTTTTTGCTTGTACTGGGTCTCTCTGGTTAGACCAGA
TCTGAGCCTGGGAGCTCTCTGGCTAACTAGGGAACCCACTGCTTAAGCCTCAATAAAGCTTGCCTTGAGT
GCTTCAAGTAGTGTGTGCCCGTCTGTTGTGTGACTCTGGTAACTAGAGATCCCTCAGACCCTTTTAGTCA
GTGTGGAAAATCTCTAGCAGTACGTATAGTAGTTCATGTCATCTTATTATTCAGTATTTATAACTTGCAA
AGAAATGAATATCAGAGAGTGAGAGGAACTTGTTTATTGCAGCTTATAATGGTTACAAATAAAGCAATAG
CATCACAAATTTCACAAATAAAGCATTTTTTTCACTGCATTCTAGTTGTGGTTTGTCCAAACTCATCAAT
GTATCTTATCATGTCTGGCTCTAGCTATCCCGCCCCTAACTCCGCCCATCCCGCCCCTAACTCCGCCCAG
TTCCGCCCATTCTCCGCCCCATGGCTGACTAATTTTTTTTATTTATGCAGAGGCCGAGGCCGCCTCGGCC
TCTGAGCTATTCCAGAAGTAGTGAGGAGGCTTTTTTGGAGGCCTAGGGACGTACCCAATTCGCCCTATAG
TGAGTCGTATTACGCGCGCTCACTGGCCGTCGTTTTACAACGTCGTGACTGGGAAAACCCTGGCGTTACC
CAACTTAATCGCCTTGCAGCACATCCCCCTTTCGCCAGCTGGCGTAATAGCGAAGAGGCCCGCACCGATC
GCCCTTCCCAACAGTTGCGCAGCCTGAATGGCGAATGGG
[124 nt withheld, positions 2910-3033]
C
[91 nt withheld, positions 3035-3125]
A
[49 nt withheld, positions 3127-3175]
CCTTTGACGTTGGAGTCCACGTTCTTT
[37 nt withheld, positions 3203-3239]
ACCCTATCTCGGTCTATTCTTTTGATTTATAAGGGATTTTGCCGATTTCGGCCTATTGGTTAAAAAATGA
GCTGATTTAACAAAAATTTAACGCGAATTTTAACAAAATATTAACGCTTACAATTTAGGTGGCACTTTTC
GGGGAAATGTGCGCGGAACCCCTATTTGTTTATTTTTCTAAATACATTCAAATATGTATCCGCTCATGAG
ACAATAACCCTGATAAATGCTTCAATAATATTGAAAAAGGAAGAGTATGAGTATTCAACATTTCCGTGTC
GCCCTTATTCCCTTTTTTGCGGCATTTTGCCTTCCTGTTTTTGCTCACCCAGAAACGCTGGTGAAAGTAA
AAGATGCTGAAGATCAGTTGGGTGCACGAGTGGGTTACATCGAACTGGATCTCAACAGCGGTAAGATCCT
TGAGAGTTTTCGCCCCGAAGAACGTTTTCCAATGATGAGCACTTTTAAAGTTCTGCTATGTGGCGCGGTA
TTATCCCGTATTGACGCCGGGCAAGAGCAACTCGGTCGCCGCATACACTATTCTCAGAATGACTTGGTTG
AGTACTCACCAGTCACAGAAAAGCATCTTACGGATGGCATGACAGTAAGAGAATTATGCAGTGCTGCCAT
AACCATGAGTGATAACACTGCGGCCAACTTACTTCTGACAACGATCGGAGGACCGAAGGAGCTAACCGCT
TTTTTGCACAACATGGGGGATCATGTAACTCGCCTTGATCGTTGGGAACCGGAGCTGAATGAAGCCATAC
CAAACGACGAGCGTGACACCACGATGCCTGTAGCAATGGCAACAACGTTGCGCAAACTATTAACTGGCGA
ACTACTTACTCTAGCTTCCCGGCAACAATTAATAGACTGGATGGAGGCGGATAAAGTTGCAGGACCACTT
CTGCGCTCGGCCCTTCCGGCTGGCTGGTTTATTGCTGATAAATCTGGAGCCGGTGAGCGTGGGTCTCGCG
GTATCATTGCAGCACTGGGGCCAGATGGTAAGCCCTCCCGTATCGTAGTTATCTACACGACGGGGAGTCA
GGCAACTATGGATGAACGAAATAGACAGATCGCTGAGATAGGTGCCTCACTGATTAAGCATTGGTAACTG
TCAGACCAAGTTTACTCATATATACTTTAGATTGATTTAAAACTTCATTTTTAATTTAAAAGGATCTAGG
TGAAGATCCTTTTTGATAATCTCATGACCAAAATCCCTTAACGTGAGTTTTCGTTCCACTGAGCGTCAGA
CCCCGTAGAAAAGATCAAAGGATCTTCTTGAGATCCTTTTTTTCTGCGCGTAATCTGCTGCTTGCAAACA
AAAAAACCACCGCTACCAGCGGTGGTTTGTTTGCCGGATCAAGAGCTACCAACTCTTTTTCCGAAGGTAA
CTGGCTTCAGCAGAGCGCAGATACCAAATACTGTTCTTCTAGTGTAGCCGTAGTTAGGCCACCACTTCAA
GAACTCTGTAGCACCGCCTACATACCTCGCTCTGCTAATCCTGTTACCAGTGGCTGCTGCCAGTGGCGAT
AAGTCGTGTCTTACCGGGTTGGACTCAAGACGATAGTTACCGGATAAGGCGCAGCGGTCGGGCTGAACGG
GGGGTTCGTGCACACAGCCCAGCTTGGAGCGAACGACCTACACCGAACTGAGATACCTACAGCGTGAGCT
ATGAGAAAGCGCCACGCTTCCCGAAGGGAGAAAGGCGGACAGGTATCCGGTAAGCGGCAGGGTCGGAACA
GGAGAGCGCACGAGGGAGCTTCCAGGGGGAAACGCCTGGTATCTTTATAGTCCTGTCGGGTTTCGCCACC
TCTGACTTGAGCGTCGATTTTTGTGATGCTCGTCAGGGGGGCGGAGCCTATGGAAAAACGCCAGCAACGC
GGCCTTTTTACGGTTCCTGGCCTTTTGCTGGCCTTTTGCTCACATGTTCTTTCCTGCGTTATCCCCTGAT
TCTGTGGATAACCGTATTACCGCCTTTGAGTGAGCTGATACCGCTCGCCGCAGCCGAACGACCGAGCGCA
GCGAGTCAGTGAGCGAGGAAGCGGAAGAGCGCCCAATACGCAAACCGCCTCTCCCCGCGCGTTGGCCGAT
TCATTAATGCAGCTGGCACGACAGGTTTCCCGACTGGAAAGCGGGCAGTGAGCGCAACGCAATTAATGTG
AGTTAGCTCACTCATTAGGCACCCCAGGCTTTACACTTTATGCTTCCGGCTCGTATGTTGTGTGGAATTG
TGAGCGGATAACAATTTCACACAGGAAACAGCTATGACCATGATTACGCCAAGCGCGCAATTAACCCTCA
CTAAAGGGAACAAAAGCTGGAGCTGCAAGCTTAATGTAGTCTTATGCAATACTCTTGTAGTCTTGCAACA
TGGTAACGATGAGTTAGCAACATGCCTTACAAGGAGAGAAAAAGCACCGTGCATGCCGATTGGTGGAAGT
AAGGTGGTACGATCGTGCCTTATTAGGAAGGCAACAGACGGGTCTGACATGGATTGGACGAACCACTGAA
TTGCCGCATTGCAGAGATATTGTATTTAAGTGCCTAGCTCGATACATAAACGGGTCTCTCTGGTTAGACC
AGATCTGAGCCTGGGAGCTCTCTGGCTAACTAGGGAACCCACTGCTTAAGCCTCAATAAAGCTTGCCTTG
AGTGCTTCAAGTAGTGTGTGCCCGTCTGTTGTGTGACTCTGGTAACTAGAGATCCCTCAGACCCTTTTAG
TCAGTGTGGAAAATCTCTAGCAGTGGCGCCCGAACAGGGACTTGAAAGCGAAAGGGAAACCAGAGGAGCT
CTCTCGACGCAGGACTCGGCTTGCTGAAGCGCGCACGGCAAGAGGCGAGGGGCGGCGACTGGTGAGTACG
CCAAAAATTTTGACTAGCGGAGGCTAGAAGGAGAGAGATGGGTGCGAGAGCGTCAGTATTAAGCGGGGGA
GAATTAGATCGCGATGGGAAAAAATTCGGTTAAGGCCAGGGGGAAAGAAAAAATATAAATTAAAACATAT
AGTATGGGCAAGCAGGGAGCTAGAACGATTCGCAGTTAATCCTGGCCTGTTAGAAACATCAGAAGGCTGT
AGACAAATACTGGGACAGCTACAACCATCCCTTCAGACAGGATCAGAAGAACTTAGATCATTATATAATA
CAGTAGCAACCCTCTATTGTGTGCATCAAAGGATAGAGATAAAAGACACCAAGGAAGCTTTAGACAAGAT
AGAGGAAGAGCAAAACAAAAGTAAGACCACCGCACAGCAAGCGGCCGCTGATCTTCAGACCTGGAGGAGG
AGATATGAGGGACAATTGGAGAAGTGAATTATATAAATATAAAGTAGTAAAAATTGAACCATTAGGAGTA
GCACCCACCAAGGCAAAGAGAAGAGTGGTGCAGAGAGAAAAAAGAGCAGTGGGAATAGGAGCTTTGTTCC
TTGGGTTCTTGGGAGCAGCAGGAAGCACTATGGGCGCAGCGTCAATGACGCTGACGGTACAGGCCAGACA
ATTATTGTCTGGTATAGTGCAGCAGCAGAACAATTTGCTGAGGGCTATTGAGGCGCAACAGCATCTGTTG
CAACTCACAGTCTGGGGCATCAAGCAGCTCCAGGCAAGAATCCTGGCTGTGGAAAGATACCTAAAGGATC
AACAGCTCCTGGGGATTTGGGGTTGCTCTGGAAAACTCATTTGCACCACTGCTGTGCCTTGGAATGCTAG
TTGGAGTAATAAATCTCTGGAACAGATTTGGAATCACACGACCTGGATGGAGTGGGACAGAGAAATTAAC
AATTACACAAGCTTAATACACTCCTTAATTGAAGAATCGCAAAACCAGCAAGAAAAGAATGAACAAGAAT
TATTGGAATTAGATAAATGGGCAAGTTTGTGGAATTGGTTTAACATAACAAATTGGCTGTGGTATATAAA
ATTATTCATAATGATAGTAGGAGGCTTGGTAGGTTTAAGAATAGTTTTTGCTGTACTTTCTATAGTGAAT
AGAGTTAGGCAGGGATATTCACCATTATCGTTTCAGACCCACCTCCCAACCCCGAGGGGACCCTTGCGCC
TTTTCCAAGGCAGCCCTGGGTTTGCGCAGGGACGCGGCTGCTCTGGGCGTGGTTCCGGGAAACGCAGCGG
CGCCGACCCTGGGTCTCGCACATTCTTCACGTCCGTTCGCAGCGTCACCCGGATCTTCGCCGCTACCCTT
GTGGGCCCCCCGGCGACGCTTCCTGCTCCGCCCCTAAGTCGGGAAGGTTCCTTGCGGTTCGCGGCGTGCC
GGACGTGACAAACGGAAGCCGCACGTCTCACTAGTACCCTCGCAGACGGACAGCGCCAGGGAGCAATGGC
AGCGCGCCGACCGCGATGGGCTGTGGCCAATAGCGGCTGCTCAGCAGGGCGCGCCGAGAGCAGCGGCCGG
GAAGGGGCGGTGCGGGAGGCGGGGTGTGGGGCGGTAGTGTGGGCCCTGTTCCTGCCCGCGCGGTGTTCCG
CATTCTGCAAGCCTCCGGAGCGCACGTCGGCAGTCGGCTCCCTCGTTGACCGAATCACCGACCTCTCTCC
CCAGGGGGTACCACCATGGCCAAGCCTTTGTCTCAAGAAGAATCCACCCTCATTGAAAGAGCAACGGCTA
CAATCAACAGCATCCCCATCTCTGAAGACTACAGCGTCGCCAGCGCAGCTCTCTCTAGCGACGGCCGCAT
CTTCACTGGTGTCAATGTATATCATTTTACTGGGGGACCTTGTGCAGAACTCGTGGTGCTGGGCACTGCT
GCTGCTGCGGCAGCTGGCAACCTGACTTGTATCGTCGCGATCGGAAATGAGAACAGGGGCATCTTGAGCC
CCTGCGGACGGTGCCGACAGGTGCTTCTCGATCTGCATCCTGGGATCAAAGCCATAGTGAAGGACAGTGA
TGGACAGCCGACGGCAGTTGGGATTCGTGAATTGCTGCCCTCTGGTTATGTGTGGGAGGGCCTGCAGCTG
CAGTAGTAAGAATTCTAGATCTTGAGACAAATGGCAGTATTCATCCACAATTTTAAAAGAAAAGGGGGGA
TTGGGGGGTACAGTGCAGGGGAAAGAATAGTAGACATAATAGCAACAGACATACAAACTAAAGAATTACA
AAAACAAATTACAAAAATTCAAAATTTTCGGGTTTATTACAGGGACAGCAGAGATCCACTTTGGCGCCGG
CTCGAGGGG
Features (pLannotate 1.2.2; 31 found; start..end, strand, type, name):
     66..369     +  enhancer       CMV enhancer: human cytomegalovirus immediate early enhancer
    370..573     +  promoter       CMV promoter: human cytomegalovirus (CMV) immediate early promoter
    596..620     +  protein_bind   attB1: mutant version of attB; recombination site for the Gateway® BP reaction BP Clonase™
    624..1322    +  CDS            BCL2L1: B2CL1_HUMAN - Also known as BCL2L, BCLX. Experimental evidence at protein level: Swiss-Prot protein existence level 1. Isoform Bcl-X(S) promotes apoptosis. From Homo sapiens (Human).
   1327..1351    -  protein_bind   attB2: mutant version of attB; recombination site for the Gateway® BP reaction BP Clonase™
   1353..1394    +  CDS            V5 tag: epitope tag from simian virus 5
   1436..2024    +  misc_feature   WPRE: woodchuck hepatitis virus posttranscriptional regulatory element
   2075..2094    +  misc_feature   cPPT/CTS (fragment): central polypurine tract and central termination sequence of HIV-1
   2096..2329    +  LTR            3' LTR (ΔU3): self-inactivating 3' long terminal repeat (LTR) from HIV-1
   2407..2528    +  polyA_signal   SV40 poly(A) signal: SV40 polyadenylation signal
   2568..2703    +  rep_origin     SV40 ori: SV40 origin of replication
   2724..2742    -  promoter       T7 promoter: promoter for bacteriophage T7 RNA polymerase
   2750..2905    +  CDS            lacZα (fragment): LacZα fragment of β-galactosidase; lacZ fragment
   2910..3338    +  rep_origin     f1 ori (sequence partly withheld): f1 bacteriophage origin of replication; arrow indicates direction of (+) strand synthesis
   3391..3495    +  promoter       AmpR promoter: bla
   3496..4356    +  CDS            AmpR: β-lactamase; bla; confers resistance to ampicillin, carbenicillin, and related antibiotics
   4527..5115    +  rep_origin     ori: high-copy-number ColE1/pMB1/pBR322/pUC origin of replication
   5298..5390    +  CDS            lacI (fragment): lac repressor; lacI; The lac repressor binds to the lac operator to inhibit transcription in E. coli. This inhibition can be relieved by adding lactose or isopropyl-β-D-thiogalactopyranoside (IPTG).
   5403..5424    +  protein_bind   CAP binding site: CAP binding activates transcription in the presence of cAMP. E. coli catabolite activator protein
   5439..5469    +  promoter       lac promoter: promoter for the E. coli lac operon
   5477..5493    +  protein_bind   lac operator: The lac repressor binds to the lac operator to inhibit transcription in E. coli. This inhibition can be relieved by adding lactose or isopropyl-β-D-thiogalactopyranoside (IPTG). lac repressor encoded by lacI
   5538..5556    +  promoter       T3 promoter: promoter for bacteriophage T3 RNA polymerase
   5584..5810    +  promoter       RSV promoter: Rous sarcoma virus enhancer/promoter
   5811..5991    +  LTR            5' LTR (truncated): truncated 5' long terminal repeat (LTR) from HIV-1
   6038..6163    +  misc_feature   HIV-1 Ψ: packaging signal of human immunodeficiency virus type 1
   6147..6510    +  CDS            HIV-1 gag (fragment): gag protein from human immunodeficiency virus 1; gag
   6656..6889    +  misc_feature   RRE: The Rev response element (RRE) of HIV-1 allows for Rev-dependent mRNA export from the nucleus to the cytoplasm.
   7266..7292    +  CDS            Rev (fragment): human immunodeficiency virus 1 (HIV-1) Rev protein; rev; enhances nuclear export of unspliced and incompletely spliced viral mRNAs
   7293..7793    +  promoter       hPGK promoter: human phosphoglycerate kinase 1 promoter
   7805..8200    +  CDS            BSD: blasticidin S deaminase; Aspergillus terreus BSD; confers resistance to blasticidin
   8260..8377    +  misc_feature   cPPT/CTS: central polypurine tract and central termination sequence of HIV-1
