[The description below was written by a language model from this plasmid's Addgene catalogue record and pLannotate feature annotations shown in this document.]
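Description:
pLX304-BCL-XL-499/500R is a third-generation-style, self-inactivating HIV-1 lentiviral expression plasmid built on the Gateway-compatible pLX304 backbone, made to express an shRNA-resistant, V5-tagged human BCL-XL (BCL2L1) in mammalian cells. In bacteria it replicates from a high-copy ColE1/pUC origin and is selected through the β-lactamase (AmpR) gene. An f1 origin and remnants of a lac/lacZα cloning region with T7 and T3 promoters are also present in the backbone. The viral portion has an RSV promoter driving a truncated 5' LTR, followed by the Ψ packaging signal with a gag fragment, the Rev response element, a central polypurine tract, and a ΔU3 3' LTR that silences LTR transcription after integration. An SV40 polyadenylation signal and SV40 origin lie downstream of the 3' LTR.

Two expression units sit between the LTRs. A human PGK promoter drives blasticidin S deaminase, which allows blasticidin selection of transduced cells. Downstream, the CMV enhancer/promoter drives the BCL2L1 open reading frame, which is flanked by the attB1 and attB2 sites left by Gateway recombination. The coding sequence reads through attB2 into a backbone-encoded C-terminal V5 epitope, and a WPRE follows to enhance transcript expression. The insert carries silent point mutations, introduced by site-directed mutagenesis, in the target sequences of two BCL2L1-directed shRNAs (designated 499 and 500). The protein sequence is unchanged, but the transcript escapes knockdown. The construct is therefore suited to rescue experiments in which endogenous BCL-XL is depleted and the resistant cDNA is used to confirm on-target effects. The associated study examined BCL-XL dependency in kidney cancer. The listed backbone size exceeds the total plasmid size, presumably because Gateway recombination replaces the backbone's larger destination cassette with the insert.
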