Addgene plasmid #203575: pLX304-BCL-XL-499/500R
Purpose: Expresses V5-tagged BCL-XL with resistance to shRNA (TRCN0000033499, TRCN0000033500) in mammalian cells.
Depositing lab: Abhishek Chakraborty. Depositing organization: Cleveland Clinic Foundation. Publication: A Mesenchymal Tumor Cell State Confers Increased Dependency on the BCL-XL Antiapoptotic Protein in Kidney Cancer. Grubb T, Maganti S, Krill-Burger JM, Fraser C, Stransky L, Radivoyevitch T, Sarosiek KA, Vazquez F, Kaelin WG, Chakraborty AA. Clin Cancer Res. 2022 Nov 1;28(21):4689-4701. doi: 10.1158/1078-0432.CCR-22-0669. PubMed 35776130.
Backbone
  Vector backbone: pLX304
  Backbone size w/o insert (bp): 9377
  Total vector size (bp): 8428
  Vector type: Mammalian Expression, Lentiviral
  Selectable markers: Blasticidin
Growth in bacteria
  Bacterial resistance: Ampicillin, 100 μg/mL
  Growth temperature: 30°C
  Growth strain: NEB Stable
  Copy number: High Copy
Gene/Insert
  Gene/Insert name: BCL2L1 (alt name: BCL2 like 1)
  Species: H. sapiens (human)
  Insert size (bp): 774
  Mutation: silent point mutations to make resistant shRNA 499/500R (TRCN0000033499, TRCN0000033500)
  GenBank ID: 598
  Entrez Gene: BCL2L1 (a.k.a. BCL-XL/S, BCL2L, BCLX, Bcl-X, PPP1R52)
  Promoter: CMV
  Tag / fusion protein: V5-tagged (C terminal on backbone)
  Cloning method: Gateway Cloning
  Sequencing primers: 5′ CMV-F; 3′ WPRE-R
Terms and licenses: Academic/Nonprofit Terms; Industry Terms: Not Available to Industry
Depositor comments: BCL-XL was sub-cloned, using gateway cloning, from a BCL-XL-GFP fusion construct obtained from Dr. Ruth Keri's laboratory (CCF). Silent mutations were introduced in the shRNA-recognition sequences for both sh499 and sh500 using Site-directed mutagenesis.
How to cite: pLX304-BCL-XL-499/500R was a gift from Abhishek Chakraborty (Addgene plasmid # 203575 ; http://n2t.net/addgene:203575 ; RRID:Addgene_203575)
